Addgene plasmid #46859: pCMV4Neo-murine IL-17RA-HA
Purpose: expresses mouse IL-17RA
Depositing lab: Sarah Gaffen. Depositing organization: University at Buffalo (SUNY Buffalo). Publication: Distinct functional motifs within the IL-17 receptor regulate signal transduction and target gene expression. Maitra A, Shen F, Hanel W, Mossman K, Tocker J, Swart D, Gaffen SL. Proc Natl Acad Sci U S A. 2007 May 1;104(18):7506-11. Epub 2007 Apr 24. 10.1073/pnas.0611589104 PubMed 17456598.
Backbone
  Vector backbone: pCMV4-Neo
  Backbone size w/o insert (bp): 5750
  Total vector size (bp): 8400
  Vector type: Mammalian Expression, Bacterial Expression
  Selectable markers: Neomycin (select with G418)
Growth in bacteria
  Bacterial resistance: Ampicillin, 100 μg/mL
  Growth temperature: 37°C
  Growth strain: DH5alpha
  Copy number: High Copy
Gene/Insert
  Gene/Insert name: IL-17RA
  Species: M. musculus (mouse)
  Insert size (bp): 2600
  Entrez Gene: Il17ra (a.k.a. AW538159, Cdw217, Il17r, VDw217)
  Promoter: CMV
  Tag / fusion protein: HA (C terminal on insert)
  Cloning method: Restriction Enzyme; 5′ cloning site Hind III (not destroyed); 3′ cloning site Xba (upstream of 3xHA site) (not destroyed)
  Sequencing primers: 5′ CMV-F; 3′ hGH-PA-R
Terms and licenses: Academic/Nonprofit Terms; Industry Terms: Not Available to Industry
How to cite: pCMV4Neo-murine IL-17RA-HA was a gift from Sarah Gaffen (Addgene plasmid # 46859 ; http://n2t.net/addgene:46859 ; RRID:Addgene_46859)
