[The description below was written by a language model from this plasmid's Addgene catalogue record.]
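Description:
pCMV4Neo-murine IL-17RA-HA is a mammalian expression plasmid built on the pCMV4-Neo backbone (about 5.75 kb) that carries the mouse Il17ra coding sequence, giving a total size of roughly 8.4 kb. It is maintained in E. coli as a high-copy plasmid under ampicillin selection. A neomycin resistance marker allows G418 selection of transfected mammalian cells, so it can be used to derive stable lines as well as for transient expression. The catalogue entry also lists it as a bacterial expression vector, but nothing else in the record points to a bacterial promoter driving the insert. No feature table is provided, so the replication origin and other backbone elements are not specified.

The roughly 2.6 kb insert encodes IL-17RA, the receptor subunit for the cytokine IL-17. It was cloned between a HindIII site at the 5′ end and an XbaI site at the 3′ end, and both sites were preserved. Transcription is driven by the CMV promoter, a strong constitutive promoter in most mammalian cell types. The XbaI site lies just upstream of a 3xHA sequence in the vector, so the receptor is produced with a C-terminal HA epitope tag, which sits at the end of the cytoplasmic tail and permits detection or immunoprecipitation with anti-HA antibodies. The 3′ sequencing primer anneals in a human growth hormone polyadenylation region, which suggests that this signal terminates the transcript.

The stated purpose is simply expression of mouse IL-17RA. The associated publication deals with functional motifs in the IL-17 receptor that govern signal transduction and target gene expression. This fits use of the plasmid as a tagged receptor expression construct in IL-17 signalling studies, although the record does not describe specific experiments.
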