>Addgene plasmid #46859 | pCMV4Neo-murine IL-17RA-HA | addgene partial sequence | sequence record 68225 | hGH-pA-R 5'-CCAGCTTGGTTCCCAATAGA-3'
CCTTGCTCCATACCACCCCCCTCCACCCCATAATATTATAGAAGGACACCTAGTCAGACAAAATGATGCA
ACTTAATTTTATTAGGACAAGGCTGGTGGGCACTGGAGTGGCAACTTCCAGGGCCAGGAGAGGCACTGGG
GAGGGGTCACAGGGATGCCACCCGGGTCACTGAGCAGCGTAATCTGGAACGTCATATGGATAGGATCCTG
CATAGTCCGGGACGTCATAGGGATAGCCCGCATAGTCAGGAACATCGTATGGGTAAAATCTAGAGGAGGG
ATTCTGCTCTTCTGGGGTGGGTCTCCGTGGCTCCAAGCTGTTCCAGCCAGGGTTCTTCTCGAGCTCCCAG
AAGAAAAGCTGCCTCTGGAGCTTCCTCAGGCTCCGTAGTTCCTCAGGAGAGAGAGACTCAACGGGCTCAC
CCAGTTCTAGCTCTTCCTCCTCCGTGAGCCACTCGGGGGGCTGCGGGGAGCTCCTGGAGATGTAGCCCTG
GTCCGACTGCACCGACTGCCGCTGCTCCTCCTCAGAGGGTGTGCAGCCCTCGAGGACCACCTCTGGCCTC
GGCCAGCTCTCCAGGGGCTGTCCACTCAGGCTCTGCTGCAGCACCGAGAGCATTAGGCTTTCTAGCTGCT
CTCTTGCATCGCCTTGGAGGTGGTCAGGTGACATCATTGGGGTGCTACAGAGTGGCAAGTCATCTGAGTC
CACGGGGAGGCAAAGGATGCTGTTCCTCTGGACCCCCAGCAGCGGGCAAGCCTCGCTGTCCTCTGTCATG
GGCAGCTGGGCAGCTGCTCCACTGCCGTCTGGGAGATGGAGAGGCTCCACCACATGAGCTGCAGGGACCT
GCTCTGCTGGCAGCACCATGCT
