>Addgene plasmid #46859 | pCMV4Neo-murine IL-17RA-HA | addgene partial sequence | sequence record 68282 | mIL-17RA-R1 5'-GTTCTCACGCTCGAACCAGT-3'
CCTCCTTGAGCTGCCGGCCACTAGGGCTCTGCAGGTAATTGTCCCCTGTGAGCTCTCTGACATGGTGCAT
CCGGCCGGGTTCAAACATCTCCAGGTCCTGGATCCGGAAGTAAACCTCCTCAAATCTGTCCATGAGTGGG
TACCTGGAGGTGATGTTGAAGAGGTCGGGGACATCCCTCTCACTACAGATGCCACTGAAGTAGCAAACAA
CGTAGGTGCCGAAGCAGGCTGGCCTCTTGAAGTCTGGCAGGATCATGTTCATGGCTGCAGTGAAAAGGTC
CCCAGCAGGCTTCCAGTGGTCACACCGTAGCTGGACAGCAGGCTCAGCCCAACCCAAGATAGCTTTCCAC
TTTGCTTGGGTGCCTCGGGAACACAGGATGATGATTTTGGAGTTGCTCTCCACCATCTCCTGCTTCTGTC
GGCTCACCCAGGTCATGACCCCCACCTCAGAGATAACCTGCTCTTCCAGGAGGTCAAGGGCTACTTCAGT
GCCACAGGCAGTGATCAGGAACTGGGCGAACTTTAGGACCACCTCCACATAGAGGGGGTGGTCGGCCGAG
TAGACGATCCAGACCTTCCTGGGCCTCAGGGGTGGGGGAGTCAGGTCTGCTACGGGCAAGATGCCATTGA
TTTTGGAGTCATCACCATGTTTCTCTTGATCGGCGCCAGAAAGCCTCCAGGTCATACAGATGATCAGCAC
GATGACAGATCCCACCAGCAGAATGGCGATGAGTGTGATGAGGCCATACACCCACAGGGGAATGTAGTCT
GCAACTGGCTTGGGAACTGTGGTATT
